Addgene plasmid #90592: CDC34 B7.2 gRNA
Purpose: 3rd generation lentiviral gRNA plasmid targeting human CDC34
Depositing lab: Iain Cheeseman. Depositing organization: Whitehead Institute for Biomedical Research. Publication: Large-Scale Analysis of CRISPR/Cas9 Cell-Cycle Knockouts Reveals the Diversity of p53-Dependent Responses to Cell-Cycle Defects. McKinley KL, Cheeseman IM. Dev Cell. 2017 Feb 27;40(4):405-420.e2. doi: 10.1016/j.devcel.2017.01.012. Epub 2017 Feb 16. PubMed 28216383.
Backbone
  Vector backbone: pLenti-sgRNA
  Backbone manufacturer: Eric Lander & David Sabatini labs (Addgene plasmid #71409)
  Backbone size w/o insert (bp): 9151
  Vector type: Lentiviral, CRISPR
  Selectable markers: Puromycin
Growth in bacteria
  Bacterial resistance: Ampicillin, 100 μg/mL
  Growth temperature: 37°C
  Growth strain: NEB Stable
  Copy number: Unknown
Gene/Insert
  Gene/Insert name: CDC34 (Guide Designation B7.2) (alt name: pKMKO series)
  gRNA/shRNA sequence: CACCgGTCACGCGGAATCCCTCGAC
  Species: H. sapiens (human)
  Promoter: U6
  Cloning method: Restriction Enzyme; 5′ cloning site BsmBI (destroyed during cloning); 3′ cloning site BsmBI (destroyed during cloning)
  Sequencing primers: 5′ hU6-F (5'-GAGGGCCTATTTCCCATGATT-3'); 3′ EF1a-R (5'-CACGGCGACTACTGCACTTA-3')
Terms and licenses: Academic/Nonprofit Terms; Industry Terms: Not Available to Industry
Depositor comments: Please note that gRNA target sequence listed is not strictly the 20nt spacer sequence, but also contains the 5' BsmBI overhang. For more information about knockout human cell lines generated using this plasmid, please see http://cellcycleknockouts.wi.mit.edu/ .
How to cite: CDC34 B7.2 gRNA was a gift from Iain Cheeseman (Addgene plasmid # 90592 ; http://n2t.net/addgene:90592 ; RRID:Addgene_90592)
