[The description below was written by a language model from this plasmid's Addgene catalogue record and pLannotate feature annotations shown in this document.]
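Description:
CDC34 B7.2 gRNA is a third-generation lentiviral CRISPR guide plasmid built on the pLenti-sgRNA backbone and designed to target human CDC34. It is propagated in E. coli through a high-copy ColE1/pUC-type origin with ampicillin resistance (β-lactamase); an f1 origin and remnants of lac/lacZα cloning-vector sequence, flanked by T3 and T7 promoters, are also present in the bacterial portion. The catalogue gives a backbone size of 9,151 bp without insert, whereas the sequenced record is 7,302 nt. This may reflect loss of a stuffer fragment when the guide was cloned, but the record does not explain the difference.

The viral cassette starts with an RSV enhancer/promoter fused to a truncated HIV-1 5' LTR, which makes genomic RNA production Tat-independent. It is followed by the Ψ packaging signal with a gag fragment, the Rev response element for Rev-dependent nuclear export, and a cPPT/CTS. It ends in a self-inactivating ΔU3 3' LTR, with an SV40 poly(A) signal and SV40 origin downstream. Within this frame, a human U6 RNA polymerase III promoter drives the CDC34-specific spacer, inserted between BsmBI sites that were destroyed in cloning, joined to the S. pyogenes tracrRNA-derived scaffold to form a single guide RNA. A separate EF-1α core promoter expresses puromycin N-acetyltransferase, stabilised by a WPRE, so transduced mammalian cells can be selected with puromycin.

No Cas9 is annotated on the plasmid, so the nuclease must be supplied separately. The construct belongs to a guide series used for large-scale CRISPR/Cas9 knockout analysis of cell-cycle genes in human cell lines.
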