Features (pLannotate 1.2.2; 27 found; start..end, strand, type, name):
     91..112     +  protein_bind   CAP binding site: CAP binding activates transcription in the presence of cAMP. E. coli catabolite activator protein
    127..157     +  promoter       lac promoter: promoter for the E. coli lac operon
    165..181     +  protein_bind   lac operator: The lac repressor binds to the lac operator to inhibit transcription in E. coli. This inhibition can be relieved by adding lactose or isopropyl-β-D-thiogalactopyranoside (IPTG). lac repressor encoded by lacI
    226..244     +  promoter       T3 promoter: promoter for bacteriophage T3 RNA polymerase
    272..498     +  promoter       RSV promoter: Rous sarcoma virus enhancer/promoter
    499..679     +  LTR            5' LTR (truncated): truncated 5' long terminal repeat (LTR) from HIV-1
    726..851     +  misc_feature   HIV-1 Ψ: packaging signal of human immunodeficiency virus type 1
    835..1198    +  CDS            HIV-1 gag (fragment): gag protein from human immunodeficiency virus 1; gag
   1344..1577    +  misc_feature   RRE: The Rev response element (RRE) of HIV-1 allows for Rev-dependent mRNA export from the nucleus to the cytoplasm.
   1954..1980    +  CDS            Rev (fragment): human immunodeficiency virus 1 (HIV-1) Rev protein; rev; enhances nuclear export of unspliced and incompletely spliced viral mRNAs
   1984..2224    +  promoter       U6 promoter: RNA polymerase III promoter for human U6 snRNA
   2272..2339    +  misc_RNA       tracrRNA (fragment): trans-activating CRISPR RNA for the Streptococcus pyogenes CRISPR/Cas9 system
   2388..2505    +  misc_feature   cPPT/CTS: central polypurine tract and central termination sequence of HIV-1
   2574..2785    +  promoter       EF-1α core promoter: core promoter for human elongation factor EF-1α
   2811..3410    +  CDS            PuroR (fragment): puromycin N-acetyltransferase; pac from Streptomyces; confers resistance to puromycin
   3426..4014    +  misc_feature   WPRE: woodchuck hepatitis virus posttranscriptional regulatory element
   4065..4084    +  misc_feature   cPPT/CTS (fragment): central polypurine tract and central termination sequence of HIV-1
   4086..4319    +  LTR            3' LTR (ΔU3): self-inactivating 3' long terminal repeat (LTR) from HIV-1
   4397..4518    +  polyA_signal   SV40 poly(A) signal: SV40 polyadenylation signal
   4558..4693    +  rep_origin     SV40 ori: SV40 origin of replication
   4714..4732    -  promoter       T7 promoter: promoter for bacteriophage T7 RNA polymerase
   4740..4895    +  CDS            lacZα (fragment): LacZα fragment of β-galactosidase; lacZ fragment
   4900..5328    +  rep_origin     f1 ori (sequence partly withheld): f1 bacteriophage origin of replication; arrow indicates direction of (+) strand synthesis
   5381..5485    +  promoter       AmpR promoter: bla
   5486..6346    +  CDS            AmpR: β-lactamase; bla; confers resistance to ampicillin, carbenicillin, and related antibiotics
   6517..7105    +  rep_origin     ori: high-copy-number ColE1/pMB1/pBR322/pUC origin of replication
   7288..78      +  CDS            lacI (fragment) (across the origin): lac repressor; lacI; The lac repressor binds to the lac operator to inhibit transcription in E. coli. This inhibition can be relieved by adding lactose or isopropyl-β-D-thiogalactopyranoside (IPTG).
>Addgene plasmid #90592 | CDC34 B7.2 gRNA | addgene full sequence | sequence record 183300 | Addgene NGS Result
ACCGCCTCTCCCCGCGCGTTGGCCGATTCATTAATGCAGCTGGCACGACAGGTTTCCCGACTGGAAAGCG
GGCAGTGAGCGCAACGCAATTAATGTGAGTTAGCTCACTCATTAGGCACCCCAGGCTTTACACTTTATGC
TTCCGGCTCGTATGTTGTGTGGAATTGTGAGCGGATAACAATTTCACACAGGAAACAGCTATGACCATGA
TTACGCCAAGCGCGCAATTAACCCTCACTAAAGGGAACAAAAGCTGGAGCTGCAAGCTTAATGTAGTCTT
ATGCAATACTCTTGTAGTCTTGCAACATGGTAACGATGAGTTAGCAACATGCCTTACAAGGAGAGAAAAA
GCACCGTGCATGCCGATTGGTGGAAGTAAGGTGGTACGATCGTGCCTTATTAGGAAGGCAACAGACGGGT
CTGACATGGATTGGACGAACCACTGAATTGCCGCATTGCAGAGATATTGTATTTAAGTGCCTAGCTCGAT
ACATAAACGGGTCTCTCTGGTTAGACCAGATCTGAGCCTGGGAGCTCTCTGGCTAACTAGGGAACCCACT
GCTTAAGCCTCAATAAAGCTTGCCTTGAGTGCTTCAAGTAGTGTGTGCCCGTCTGTTGTGTGACTCTGGT
AACTAGAGATCCCTCAGACCCTTTTAGTCAGTGTGGAAAATCTCTAGCAGTGGCGCCCGAACAGGGACTT
GAAAGCGAAAGGGAAACCAGAGGAGCTCTCTCGACGCAGGACTCGGCTTGCTGAAGCGCGCACGGCAAGA
GGCGAGGGGCGGCGACTGGTGAGTACGCCAAAAATTTTGACTAGCGGAGGCTAGAAGGAGAGAGATGGGT
GCGAGAGCGTCAGTATTAAGCGGGGGAGAATTAGATCGCGATGGGAAAAAATTCGGTTAAGGCCAGGGGG
AAAGAAAAAATATAAATTAAAACATATAGTATGGGCAAGCAGGGAGCTAGAACGATTCGCAGTTAATCCT
GGCCTGTTAGAAACATCAGAAGGCTGTAGACAAATACTGGGACAGCTACAACCATCCCTTCAGACAGGAT
CAGAAGAACTTAGATCATTATATAATACAGTAGCAACCCTCTATTGTGTGCATCAAAGGATAGAGATAAA
AGACACCAAGGAAGCTTTAGACAAGATAGAGGAAGAGCAAAACAAAAGTAAGACCACCGCACAGCAAGCG
GCCGCTGATCTTCAGACCTGGAGGAGGAGATATGAGGGACAATTGGAGAAGTGAATTATATAAATATAAA
GTAGTAAAAATTGAACCATTAGGAGTAGCACCCACCAAGGCAAAGAGAAGAGTGGTGCAGAGAGAAAAAA
GAGCAGTGGGAATAGGAGCTTTGTTCCTTGGGTTCTTGGGAGCAGCAGGAAGCACTATGGGCGCAGCGTC
AATGACGCTGACGGTACAGGCCAGACAATTATTGTCTGGTATAGTGCAGCAGCAGAACAATTTGCTGAGG
GCTATTGAGGCGCAACAGCATCTGTTGCAACTCACAGTCTGGGGCATCAAGCAGCTCCAGGCAAGAATCC
TGGCTGTGGAAAGATACCTAAAGGATCAACAGCTCCTGGGGATTTGGGGTTGCTCTGGAAAACTCATTTG
CACCACTGCTGTGCCTTGGAATGCTAGTTGGAGTAATAAATCTCTGGAACAGATTTGGAATCACACGACC
TGGATGGAGTGGGACAGAGAAATTAACAATTACACAAGCTTAATACACTCCTTAATTGAAGAATCGCAAA
ACCAGCAAGAAAAGAATGAACAAGAATTATTGGAATTAGATAAATGGGCAAGTTTGTGGAATTGGTTTAA
CATAACAAATTGGCTGTGGTATATAAAATTATTCATAATGATAGTAGGAGGCTTGGTAGGTTTAAGAATA
GTTTTTGCTGTACTTTCTATAGTGAATAGAGTTAGGCAGGGATATTCACCATTATCGTTTCAGACCCACC
TCCCAACCCCGAGGGGACCCAGAGAGGGCCTATTTCCCATGATTCCTTCATATTTGCATATACGATACAA
GGCTGTTAGAGAGATAATTAGAATTAATTTGACTGTAAACACAAAGATATTAGTACAAAATACGTGACGT
AGAAAGTAATAATTTCTTGGGTAGTTTGCAGTTTTAAAATTATGTTTTAAAATGGACTATCATATGCTTA
CCGTAACTTGAAAGTATTTCGATTTCTTGGCTTTATATATCTTGTGGAAAGGACGAAACACCGGTCACGC
GGAATCCCTCGACGTTTAAGAGCTATGCTGGAAACAGCATAGCAAGTTTAAATAAGGCTAGTCCGTTATC
AACTTGAAAAAGTGGCACCGAGTCGGTGCTTTTTTTGAATTCTAGATCTTGAGACAAATGGCAGTATTCA
TCCACAATTTTAAAAGAAAAGGGGGGATTGGGGGGTACAGTGCAGGGGAAAGAATAGTAGACATAATAGC
AACAGACATACAAACTAAAGAATTACAAAAACAAATTACAAAAATTCAAAATTTTCGGGTTTATTACAGG
GACAGCAGAGATCCACTTTGGCGCCGGCTCGAGTGGCTCCGGTGCCCGTCAGTGGGCAGAGCGCACATCG
CCCACAGTCCCCGAGAAGTTGGGGGGAGGGGTCGGCAATTGAACCGGTGCCTAGAGAAGGTGGCGCGGGG
TAAACTGGGAAAGTGATGTCGTGTACTGGCTCCGCCTTTTTCCCGAGGGTGGGGGAGAACCGTATATAAG
TGCAGTAGTCGCCGTGAACGTTCTTTTTCGCAACGGGTTTGCCGCCAGAACACAGGTGTCGTGACGCGGG
ATCCGCCACCATGACCGAGTACAAGCCCACGGTGCGCCTCGCCACCCGCGACGACGTCCCCAGGGCCGTA
CGCACCCTCGCCGCCGCGTTCGCCGACTACCCCGCCACGCGCCACACCGTCGATCCGGACCGCCACATCG
AGCGGGTCACCGAGCTGCAAGAACTCTTCCTCACGCGCGTCGGGCTCGACATCGGCAAGGTGTGGGTCGC
GGACGACGGCGCCGCGGTGGCGGTCTGGACCACGCCGGAGAGCGTCGAAGCGGGGGCGGTGTTCGCCGAG
ATCGGCCCGCGCATGGCCGAGTTGAGCGGTTCCCGGCTGGCCGCGCAGCAACAGATGGAAGGCCTCCTGG
CGCCGCACCGGCCCAAGGAGCCCGCGTGGTTCCTGGCCACCGTCGGAGTCTCGCCCGACCACCAGGGCAA
GGGTCTGGGCAGCGCCGTCGTGCTCCCCGGAGTGGAGGCGGCCGAGCGCGCCGGGGTGCCCGCCTTCCTG
GAGACCTCCGCGCCCCGCAACCTCCCCTTCTACGAGCGGCTCGGCTTCACCGTCACCGCCGACGTCGAGG
TGCCCGAAGGACCGCGCACCTGGTGCATGACCCGCAAGCCCGGTGCCTGAACGCGTTAAGTCGACAATCA
ACCTCTGGATTACAAAATTTGTGAAAGATTGACTGGTATTCTTAACTATGTTGCTCCTTTTACGCTATGT
GGATACGCTGCTTTAATGCCTTTGTATCATGCTATTGCTTCCCGTATGGCTTTCATTTTCTCCTCCTTGT
ATAAATCCTGGTTGCTGTCTCTTTATGAGGAGTTGTGGCCCGTTGTCAGGCAACGTGGCGTGGTGTGCAC
TGTGTTTGCTGACGCAACCCCCACTGGTTGGGGCATTGCCACCACCTGTCAGCTCCTTTCCGGGACTTTC
GCTTTCCCCCTCCCTATTGCCACGGCGGAACTCATCGCCGCCTGCCTTGCCCGCTGCTGGACAGGGGCTC
GGCTGTTGGGCACTGACAATTCCGTGGTGTTGTCGGGGAAATCATCGTCCTTTCCTTGGCTGCTCGCCTG
TGTTGCCACCTGGATTCTGCGCGGGACGTCCTTCTGCTACGTCCCTTCGGCCCTCAATCCAGCGGACCTT
CCTTCCCGCGGCCTGCTGCCGGCTCTGCGGCCTCTTCCGCGTCTTCGCCTTCGCCCTCAGACGAGTCGGA
TCTCCCTTTGGGCCGCCTCCCCGCGTCGACTTTAAGACCAATGACTTACAAGGCAGCTGTAGATCTTAGC
CACTTTTTAAAAGAAAAGGGGGGACTGGAAGGGCTAATTCACTCCCAACGAAGACAAGATCTGCTTTTTG
CTTGTACTGGGTCTCTCTGGTTAGACCAGATCTGAGCCTGGGAGCTCTCTGGCTAACTAGGGAACCCACT
GCTTAAGCCTCAATAAAGCTTGCCTTGAGTGCTTCAAGTAGTGTGTGCCCGTCTGTTGTGTGACTCTGGT
AACTAGAGATCCCTCAGACCCTTTTAGTCAGTGTGGAAAATCTCTAGCAGTACGTATAGTAGTTCATGTC
ATCTTATTATTCAGTATTTATAACTTGCAAAGAAATGAATATCAGAGAGTGAGAGGAACTTGTTTATTGC
AGCTTATAATGGTTACAAATAAAGCAATAGCATCACAAATTTCACAAATAAAGCATTTTTTTCACTGCAT
TCTAGTTGTGGTTTGTCCAAACTCATCAATGTATCTTATCATGTCTGGCTCTAGCTATCCCGCCCCTAAC
TCCGCCCATCCCGCCCCTAACTCCGCCCAGTTCCGCCCATTCTCCGCCCCATGGCTGACTAATTTTTTTT
ATTTATGCAGAGGCCGAGGCCGCCTCGGCCTCTGAGCTATTCCAGAAGTAGTGAGGAGGCTTTTTTGGAG
GCCTAGGGACGTACCCAATTCGCCCTATAGTGAGTCGTATTACGCGCGCTCACTGGCCGTCGTTTTACAA
CGTCGTGACTGGGAAAACCCTGGCGTTACCCAACTTAATCGCCTTGCAGCACATCCCCCTTTCGCCAGCT
GGCGTAATAGCGAAGAGGCCCGCACCGATCGCCCTTCCCAACAGTTGCGCAGCCTGAATGGCGAATGGG
[124 nt withheld, positions 4900-5023]
C
[91 nt withheld, positions 5025-5115]
A
[49 nt withheld, positions 5117-5165]
CCTTTGACGTTGGAGTCCACGTTCTTT
[37 nt withheld, positions 5193-5229]
ACCCTATCTCGGTCTATTCTTTTGATTTATAAGGGATTTTGCCGATTTCGGCCTATTGGTTAAAAAATGA
GCTGATTTAACAAAAATTTAACGCGAATTTTAACAAAATATTAACGCTTACAATTTAGGTGGCACTTTTC
GGGGAAATGTGCGCGGAACCCCTATTTGTTTATTTTTCTAAATACATTCAAATATGTATCCGCTCATGAG
ACAATAACCCTGATAAATGCTTCAATAATATTGAAAAAGGAAGAGTATGAGTATTCAACATTTCCGTGTC
GCCCTTATTCCCTTTTTTGCGGCATTTTGCCTTCCTGTTTTTGCTCACCCAGAAACGCTGGTGAAAGTAA
AAGATGCTGAAGATCAGTTGGGTGCACGAGTGGGTTACATCGAACTGGATCTCAACAGCGGTAAGATCCT
TGAGAGTTTTCGCCCCGAAGAACGTTTTCCAATGATGAGCACTTTTAAAGTTCTGCTATGTGGCGCGGTA
TTATCCCGTATTGACGCCGGGCAAGAGCAACTCGGTCGCCGCATACACTATTCTCAGAATGACTTGGTTG
AGTACTCACCAGTCACAGAAAAGCATCTTACGGATGGCATGACAGTAAGAGAATTATGCAGTGCTGCCAT
AACCATGAGTGATAACACTGCGGCCAACTTACTTCTGACAACGATCGGAGGACCGAAGGAGCTAACCGCT
TTTTTGCACAACATGGGGGATCATGTAACTCGCCTTGATCGTTGGGAACCGGAGCTGAATGAAGCCATAC
CAAACGACGAGCGTGACACCACGATGCCTGTAGCAATGGCAACAACGTTGCGCAAACTATTAACTGGCGA
ACTACTTACTCTAGCTTCCCGGCAACAATTAATAGACTGGATGGAGGCGGATAAAGTTGCAGGACCACTT
CTGCGCTCGGCCCTTCCGGCTGGCTGGTTTATTGCTGATAAATCTGGAGCCGGTGAGCGTGGGTCTCGCG
GTATCATTGCAGCACTGGGGCCAGATGGTAAGCCCTCCCGTATCGTAGTTATCTACACGACGGGGAGTCA
GGCAACTATGGATGAACGAAATAGACAGATCGCTGAGATAGGTGCCTCACTGATTAAGCATTGGTAACTG
TCAGACCAAGTTTACTCATATATACTTTAGATTGATTTAAAACTTCATTTTTAATTTAAAAGGATCTAGG
TGAAGATCCTTTTTGATAATCTCATGACCAAAATCCCTTAACGTGAGTTTTCGTTCCACTGAGCGTCAGA
CCCCGTAGAAAAGATCAAAGGATCTTCTTGAGATCCTTTTTTTCTGCGCGTAATCTGCTGCTTGCAAACA
AAAAAACCACCGCTACCAGCGGTGGTTTGTTTGCCGGATCAAGAGCTACCAACTCTTTTTCCGAAGGTAA
CTGGCTTCAGCAGAGCGCAGATACCAAATACTGTTCTTCTAGTGTAGCCGTAGTTAGGCCACCACTTCAA
GAACTCTGTAGCACCGCCTACATACCTCGCTCTGCTAATCCTGTTACCAGTGGCTGCTGCCAGTGGCGAT
AAGTCGTGTCTTACCGGGTTGGACTCAAGACGATAGTTACCGGATAAGGCGCAGCGGTCGGGCTGAACGG
GGGGTTCGTGCACACAGCCCAGCTTGGAGCGAACGACCTACACCGAACTGAGATACCTACAGCGTGAGCT
ATGAGAAAGCGCCACGCTTCCCGAAGGGAGAAAGGCGGACAGGTATCCGGTAAGCGGCAGGGTCGGAACA
GGAGAGCGCACGAGGGAGCTTCCAGGGGGAAACGCCTGGTATCTTTATAGTCCTGTCGGGTTTCGCCACC
TCTGACTTGAGCGTCGATTTTTGTGATGCTCGTCAGGGGGGCGGAGCCTATGGAAAAACGCCAGCAACGC
GGCCTTTTTACGGTTCCTGGCCTTTTGCTGGCCTTTTGCTCACATGTTCTTTCCTGCGTTATCCCCTGAT
TCTGTGGATAACCGTATTACCGCCTTTGAGTGAGCTGATACCGCTCGCCGCAGCCGAACGACCGAGCGCA
GCGAGTCAGTGAGCGAGGAAGCGGAAGAGCGCCCAATACGCAA
